Addgene plasmid #114009: KI(GAPDH)-P2A-EGFP-CMV-NeoR
Purpose: HDR-cassette to target chicken GAPDH gene for EGFP expression under control of the endogenous promoter. The cassette contains NeoR gene for positive clone selection and DTA gene for negative selection
Depositing lab: Pavel Volchkov. Depositing organization: Moscow Institute of Physics and Technology. Publication: Successful CRISPR/Cas9 mediated homologous recombination in a chicken cell line. Antonova E, Glazova O, Gaponova A, Eremyan A, Zvereva S, Grebenkina N, Volkova N, Volchkov P. F1000Res. 2018 Feb 28;7:238. doi: 10.12688/f1000research.13457.2. eCollection 2018. PubMed 29946437.
Backbone
  Vector backbone: LSL-Cas9-Rosa26TV
  Backbone size w/o insert (bp): 4900
  Total vector size (bp): 7350
  Vector type: Mammalian Expression
  Selectable markers: Neomycin (select with G418)
Growth in bacteria
  Bacterial resistance: Ampicillin, 100 μg/mL
  Growth temperature: 37°C
  Growth strain: DH5alpha
  Copy number: High Copy
Gene/Insert 1
  Gene/Insert name: GAPDH left arm
  Species: G. gallus (chicken)
  Insert size (bp): 1000
  GenBank ID: NM_204305.1
  Entrez Gene: GAPDH (a.k.a. KNC-NDS6)
  Cloning method: Restriction Enzyme; 5′ cloning site MauBI (not destroyed); 3′ cloning site PmeI (not destroyed)
  Sequencing primers: 5′ TTGTTGACCTGACCTGCCGTCTGGAG; 3′ CTCCTTGGATGCCATGTGGACCATCAAG
Gene/Insert 2
  Gene/Insert name: eGFP
  Insert size (bp): 700
  Promoter: endogenous promoter (chicken GAPDH in the case of insertion)
  Cloning method: Restriction Enzyme; 5′ cloning site PmeI (not destroyed); 3′ cloning site MluI (not destroyed)
  Sequencing primers: 5′ ACATGGCATCCAAGGAGggtttaaac; 3′ cttgatatcgaattcctgcagggc
Gene/Insert 3
  Gene/Insert name: NeoR
  Insert size (bp): 800
  Promoter: CMV
  Cloning method: Restriction Enzyme; 5′ cloning site NotI (not destroyed); 3′ cloning site AscI (not destroyed)
  Sequencing primers: 5′ ctagtggtgccagggcgtgc; 3′ ggcgcgcccTAAGATACATTG
Gene/Insert 4
  Gene/Insert name: GAPDH right arm
  Species: G. gallus (chicken)
  Insert size (bp): 3000
  GenBank ID: NM_204305.1
  Promoter: -
  Cloning method: Restriction Enzyme; 5′ cloning site AscI (not destroyed); 3′ cloning site SgrDI (not destroyed)
  Sequencing primers: 5′ GCATTCTAGTTGTGGTTTGTCC; 3′ acccggtagaattcgatatcaagc
Terms and licenses: Academic/Nonprofit Terms; Industry Terms: Not Available to Industry
How to cite: KI(GAPDH)-P2A-EGFP-CMV-NeoR was a gift from Pavel Volchkov (Addgene plasmid # 114009 ; http://n2t.net/addgene:114009 ; RRID:Addgene_114009)
