[The description below was written by a language model from this plasmid's Addgene catalogue record and pLannotate feature annotations shown in this document.]
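Description:
KI(GAPDH)-P2A-EGFP-CMV-NeoR is a homology-directed repair donor plasmid for knocking an EGFP reporter into the chicken (Gallus gallus) GAPDH locus, intended for use alongside CRISPR/Cas9 cleavage in chicken cells. It was built on the LSL-Cas9-Rosa26TV targeting vector, from which a residual fragment of the mouse Rosa26 left arm remains. In bacteria it is maintained through a high-copy ColE1/pUC origin with ampicillin resistance, and an f1 origin is also present. The catalogue lists a total size of about 7.35 kb, whereas the sequenced record is 12.3 kb; the feature table is otherwise consistent with the described design.

The left homology arm (about 1 kb) carries the terminal GAPDH coding exons, annotated as GAPDH fragments. It is followed by EGFP, which according to the construct name is joined through a P2A peptide, although that element is not annotated. Because EGFP has no promoter of its own, fluorescence should arise only after correct in-frame integration, when the endogenous GAPDH promoter drives a transcript yielding GAPDH and EGFP as separate proteins. A WPRE and bGH polyadenylation signal follow EGFP, then a φC31 attB site. A CMV enhancer/promoter-driven NeoR cassette with an SV40 poly(A) comes next and allows G418 selection of integrants. The roughly 3 kb unannotated stretch downstream corresponds to the right GAPDH homology arm. Outside the arms, a PGK promoter drives diphtheria toxin fragment A. This cassette is lost on true homologous recombination but retained on random integration, so it provides negative selection against off-target insertions.
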