Features (pLannotate 1.2.2; 34 found; start..end, strand, type, name):
      3..451     +  misc_feature   Rosa26 left arm (fragment): left homology arm from intron 1 of the mouse Rosa26 gene (Soriano, 1999)
    699..785     +  CDS            GAPDH (fragment): G3P_CAVPO - Also known as GAPD. Experimental evidence at transcript level: Swiss-Prot protein existence level 2. Has both glyceraldehyde-3-phosphate dehydrogenase and nitrosylase activities, thereby playing a role in glycolysis and nuclear functions, respectively. Glyceraldehyde-3-phosphate dehydrogenase is a key enzyme in glycolysis that catalyzes the first step of the pathway by converting D-glyceraldehyde 3-phosphate (G3P) into 3-phospho-D-glyceroyl phosphate (By similarity). Modulates the organization and assembly of the cytoskeleton. Facilitates the CHP1- dependent microtubule and membran
    923..1027    +  CDS            GAPDH (fragment): G3P_BOVIN - Also known as GAPD. Experimental evidence at protein level: Swiss-Prot protein existence level 1. Has both glyceraldehyde-3-phosphate dehydrogenase and nitrosylase activities, thereby playing a role in glycolysis and nuclear functions, respectively. Glyceraldehyde-3-phosphate dehydrogenase is a key enzyme in glycolysis that catalyzes the first step of the pathway by converting D-glyceraldehyde 3-phosphate (G3P) into 3-phospho-D-glyceroyl phosphate (By similarity). Modulates the organization and assembly of the cytoskeleton. Facilitates the CHP1- dependent microtubule and membrane a
   1381..1446    +  CDS            GAPDH (fragment): G3P_BOVIN - Also known as GAPD. Experimental evidence at protein level: Swiss-Prot protein existence level 1. Has both glyceraldehyde-3-phosphate dehydrogenase and nitrosylase activities, thereby playing a role in glycolysis and nuclear functions, respectively. Glyceraldehyde-3-phosphate dehydrogenase is a key enzyme in glycolysis that catalyzes the first step of the pathway by converting D-glyceraldehyde 3-phosphate (G3P) into 3-phospho-D-glyceroyl phosphate (By similarity). Modulates the organization and assembly of the cytoskeleton. Facilitates the CHP1- dependent microtubule and membrane a
   1522..2238    +  CDS            EGFP: the original enhanced GFP (Yang et al., 1996) mammalian codon-optimized
   2259..2289    +  misc_feature   MCS (fragment): pBluescript multiple cloning site
   2289..2877    +  misc_feature   WPRE: woodchuck hepatitis virus posttranscriptional regulatory element
   2878..2897    +  misc_feature   MCS (fragment): pBluescript multiple cloning site
   2904..3015    +  polyA_signal   bGH poly(A) signal: bovine growth hormone polyadenylation signal
   3119..3152    +  protein_bind   attB: minimal attB site for the φC31 integrase (Groth et al., 2000) phage φC31 integrase
   3171..3474    +  enhancer       CMV enhancer: human cytomegalovirus immediate early enhancer
   3475..3678    +  promoter       CMV promoter: human cytomegalovirus (CMV) immediate early promoter
   3701..3754    +  misc_feature   MCS (fragment): multiple cloning site
   3761..4564    +  CDS            NeoR/KanR: aminoglycoside phosphotransferase from Tn5; aph(3')-II (or nptII); confers resistance to neomycin, kanamycin, and G418 (Geneticin®)
   4579..4700    +  polyA_signal   SV40 poly(A) signal: SV40 polyadenylation signal
   7818..7850    -  misc_feature   MCS (fragment): pBluescript multiple cloning site
   7855..8354    +  promoter       PGK promoter: mouse phosphoglycerate kinase 1 promoter
   8381..8953    +  CDS            DTA: diphtheria toxin fragment A; Corynebacterium diphtheriae tox
   8956..9028    +  CDS            small t antigen (fragment): SV40 (simian virus 40) small t antigen
   9030..9095    +  intron         small t intron: SV40 (simian virus 40) small t antigen intron
   9169..9393    +  polyA_signal   bGH poly(A) signal: bovine growth hormone polyadenylation signal
   9397..9418    +  promoter       SV40 promoter (fragment): SV40 enhancer and early promoter
   9422..9442    +  misc_feature   MCS (fragment): pBluescript multiple cloning site
   9455..9473    -  promoter       T3 promoter: promoter for bacteriophage T3 RNA polymerase
   9516..9538    -  protein_bind   lac operator (fragment): The lac repressor binds to the lac operator to inhibit transcription in E. coli. This inhibition can be relieved by adding lactose or isopropyl-β-D-thiogalactopyranoside (IPTG). lac repressor encoded by lacI
   9542..9572    -  promoter       lac promoter: promoter for the E. coli lac operon
   9587..9608    -  protein_bind   CAP binding site: CAP binding activates transcription in the presence of cAMP. E. coli catabolite activator protein
   9621..9713    -  CDS            lacI (fragment): lac repressor; lacI; The lac repressor binds to the lac operator to inhibit transcription in E. coli. This inhibition can be relieved by adding lactose or isopropyl-β-D-thiogalactopyranoside (IPTG).
   9896..10484   -  rep_origin     ori: high-copy-number ColE1/pMB1/pBR322/pUC origin of replication
  10655..11515   -  CDS            AmpR: β-lactamase; bla; confers resistance to ampicillin, carbenicillin, and related antibiotics
  11516..11620   -  promoter       AmpR promoter: bla
  11647..12075   +  rep_origin     f1 ori (sequence partly withheld): f1 bacteriophage origin of replication; arrow indicates direction of (+) strand synthesis
  12106..12261   -  CDS            lacZα (fragment): LacZα fragment of β-galactosidase; lacZ fragment
  12269..12287   +  promoter       T7 promoter: promoter for bacteriophage T7 RNA polymerase
>Addgene plasmid #114009 | KI(GAPDH)-P2A-EGFP-CMV-NeoR | addgene full sequence | sequence record 261238 | Addgene NGS Result
CCGCGGCAGGCCCTCCGAGCGTGGTGGAGCCGTTCTGTGAGACAGCCGGGTACGAGTCGTGACGCTGGAA
GGGGCAAGCGGGTGGTGGGCAGGAATGCGGTCCGCCCTGCAGCAACCGGAGGGGGAGGGAGAAGGGAGCG
GAAAAGTCTCCACCGGACGCGGCCATGGCTCGGGGGGGGGGGGCAGCGGAGGAGCGCTTCCGGCCGACGT
CTCGTCGCTGATTGGCTTCTTTTCCTCCCGCCGTGTGTGAAAACACAAATGGCGTGTTTTGGTTGGCGTA
AGGCGCCTGTCAGTTAACGGCAGCCGGAGTGCGCAGCCGCCGGCAGCCTCGCTCTGCCCACTGGGTGGGG
CGGGAGGTAGGTGGGGTGAGGCGAGCTGGACGTGCGGGCGCGGTCGGCCTCTGGCGGGGCGGGGGAGGGG
AGGGAGGGTCAGCGAAAGTAGCTCGCGCGCGTTGTTGACCTGACCTGCCGTCTGGAGAAACCAGTAAGTA
TTGTGGATAAGGCTGAAAAATCTTCAGGCTTGCCTCTAAAATTCTCCATACATGAAATTACGATTCCTAC
ATCCATCTGTTCAATAGAAAAACTTGTTTTTGCTGAAAATAGTACTTGATATGCATGGCTAGTGCTATGC
AGTTCCCAGTGTCTGGGCTGTAGCTGACATTTTGAGATGGGATTTGACCATCTTCTGCCTTTTTTCAGGC
CAAGTATGATGATATCAAGAGGGTAGTGAAGGCTGCTGCTGATGGGCCCCTGAAGGGCATCCTAGGATAC
ACAGAGGACCAGGTAAGTACTTTCTATGTAGGTGTTACTTGCCTCATTTTTCTGATGGTGGCAGCCTTGC
TGGGATGATGTTTTTGGGTACTTCTGGTTCAGGCTGTTATTGTCTGTTGAGTGGAAGAGTGTTTGACAGT
GTCTCTCTGTTCCAGGTTGTCTCCTGTGACTTCAATGGTGACAGCCATTCCTCCACCTTTGATGCGGGTG
CTGGCATTGCGCTGAATGACCATTTCGTCAAGCTTGTTTCCTGGTATGCACAGCCTCGGGGTGTGGGGGA
GACTGGGAGGTAGAGGCTGGCAGTTCTGGTGCGGTTCTGTGCTGTTTCATTTCATCAGCACCATCTGACA
ATGCATGGCAACACAGATCCTTGCTGTGTGCATGCGGTTCCAGCATGTGACAGTCTCTAGTGAGATGGCT
TCGTATCTGAAATGGCTGCAGCTGCCTTCCTGTAATGGAGGGCAGATGGGATGCTACCTACTTTCTTTAT
AAGGAATAGATGGGAAGCTGTCCCATTTGGTTGTATGGGCTGGGACTGGAAGAGCAGTAACATGAAAAGG
GATACAAGAAACCCAGTCAGTGCTGACAGCACTTCTTTCCCTTCCTCAGGTATGACAATGAGTTTGGATA
CAGCAACCGTGTTGTGGACTTGATGGTCCACATGGCATCCAAGGAGGGTTTAAACGGAAGCGGAGCCACT
AACTTCTCCCTGTTGAAACAAGCAGGGGATGTCGAAGAGAATCCCGGGCCAGTGAGCAAGGGCGAGGAGC
TGTTCACCGGGGTGGTGCCCATCCTGGTCGAGCTGGACGGCGACGTAAACGGCCACAAGTTCAGCGTGTC
CGGCGAGGGCGAGGGCGATGCCACCTACGGCAAGCTGACCCTGAAGTTCATCTGCACCACCGGCAAGCTG
CCCGTGCCCTGGCCCACCCTCGTGACCACCCTGACCTACGGCGTGCAGTGCTTCAGCCGCTACCCCGACC
ACATGAAGCAGCACGACTTCTTCAAGTCCGCCATGCCCGAAGGCTACGTCCAGGAGCGCACCATCTTCTT
CAAGGACGACGGCAACTACAAGACCCGCGCCGAGGTGAAGTTCGAGGGCGACACCCTGGTGAACCGCATC
GAGCTGAAGGGCATCGACTTCAAGGAGGACGGCAACATCCTGGGGCACAAGCTGGAGTACAACTACAACA
GCCACAACGTCTATATCATGGCCGACAAGCAGAAGAACGGCATCAAGGTGAACTTCAAGATCCGCCACAA
CATCGAGGACGGCAGCGTGCAGCTCGCCGACCACTACCAGCAGAACACCCCCATCGGCGACGGCCCCGTG
CTGCTGCCCGACAACCACTACCTGAGCACCCAGTCCGCCCTGAGCAAAGACCCCAACGAGAAGCGCGATC
ACATGGTCCTGCTGGAGTTCGTGACCGCCGCCGGGATCACTCTCGGCATGGACGAGCTGTACAAGTAAAC
GCGTATGCATGGCCGGCCCTGCAGGAATTCGATATCAAGCTTATCGATAATCAACCTCTGGATTACAAAA
TTTGTGAAAGATTGACTGGTATTCTTAACTATGTTGCTCCTTTTACGCTATGTGGATACGCTGCTTTAAT
GCCTTTGTATCATGCTATTGCTTCCCGTATGGCTTTCATTTTCTCCTCCTTGTATAAATCCTGGTTGCTG
TCTCTTTATGAGGAGTTGTGGCCCGTTGTCAGGCAACGTGGCGTGGTGTGCACTGTGTTTGCTGACGCAA
CCCCCACTGGTTGGGGCATTGCCACCACCTGTCAGCTCCTTTCCGGGACTTTCGCTTTCCCCCTCCCTAT
TGCCACGGCGGAACTCATCGCCGCCTGCCTTGCCCGCTGCTGGACAGGGGCTCGGCTGTTGGGCACTGAC
AATTCCGTGGTGTTGTCGGGGAAATCATCGTCCTTTCCTTGGCTGCTCGCCTGTGTTGCCACCTGGATTC
TGCGCGGGACGTCCTTCTGCTACGTCCCTTCGGCCCTCAATCCAGCGGACCTTCCTTCCCGCGGCCTGCT
GCCGGCTCTGCGGCCTCTTCCGCGTCTTCGCCTTCGCCCTCAGACGAGTCGGATCTCCCTTTGGGCCGCC
TCCCCGCATCGATACCGTCGACCTCGACCTCGACTGTGCCTTCTAGTTGCCAGCCATCTGTTGTTTGCCC
CTCCCCCGTGCCTTCCTTGACCCTGGAAGGTGCCACTCCCACTGTCCTTTCCTAATAAAATGAGGAAATT
GCATCGCATTGTCTGAGTAGGTGTCATTCTATTCTGGGGGGTGGGGTGGGGCAGGACAGCAAGGGGGAGG
ATTGGGAAGACAATGGCAGGCATGCTGGGGAACTAGTGGTGCCAGGGCGTGCCCTTGGGCTCCCCGGGCG
CGGCGGCCGCTGGAGTTCCGCGTTACATAACTTACGGTAAATGGCCCGCCTGGCTGACCGCCCAACGACC
CCCGCCCATTGACGTCAATAATGACGTATGTTCCCATAGTAACGCCAATAGGGACTTTCCATTGACGTCA
ATGGGTGGAGTATTTACGGTAAACTGCCCACTTGGCAGTACATCAAGTGTATCATATGCCAAGTACGCCC
CCTATTGACGTCAATGACGGTAAATGGCCCGCCTGGCATTATGCCCAGTACATGACCTTATGGGACTTTC
CTACTTGGCAGTACATCTACGTATTAGTCATCGCTATTACCATGGTGATGCGGTTTTGGCAGTACATCAA
TGGGCGTGGATAGCGGTTTGACTCACGGGGATTTCCAAGTCTCCACCCCATTGACGTCAATGGGAGTTTG
TTTTGGCACCAAAATCAACGGGACTTTCCAAAATGTCGTAACAACTCCGCCCCATTGACGCAAATGGGCG
GTAGGCGTGTACGGTGGGAGGTCTATATAAGCAGAGCTGGTTTAGTGAACCGTCAGATCCGCTAGCGCTA
CCGGACTCAGATCTCGAGCTCAAGCTTCGAATTCTGCAGTCGACCGCCACATGGGATCGGCCATTGAACA
AGATGGATTGCACGCAGGTTCTCCGGCCGCTTGGGTGGAGAGGCTATTCGGCTATGACTGGGCACAACAG
ACAATCGGCTGCTCTGATGCCGCCGTGTTCCGGCTGTCAGCGCAGGGGCGCCCGGTTCTTTTTGTCAAGA
CCGACCTGTCCGGTGCCCTGAATGAACTGCAGGACGAGGCAGCGCGGCTATCGTGGCTGGCCACGACGGG
CGTTCCTTGCGCAGCTGTGCTCGACGTTGTCACTGAAGCGGGAAGGGACTGGCTGCTATTGGGCGAAGTG
CCGGGGCAGGATCTCCTGTCATCTCACCTTGCTCCTGCCGAGAAAGTATCCATCATGGCTGATGCAATGC
GGCGGCTGCATACGCTTGATCCGGCTACCTGCCCATTCGACCACCAAGCGAAACATCGCATCGAGCGAGC
ACGTACTCGGATGGAAGCCGGTCTTGTCGATCAGGATGATCTGGACGAAGAGCATCAGGGGCTCGCGCCA
GCCGAACTGTTCGCCAGGCTCAAGGCGCGCATGCCCGACGGCGATGATCTCGTCGTGACCCATGGCGATG
CCTGCTTGCCGAATATCATGGTGGAAAATGGCCGCTTTTCTGGATTCATCGACTGTGGCCGGCTGGGTGT
GGCGGACCGCTATCAGGACATAGCGTTGGCTACCCGTGATATTGCTGAAGAGCTTGGCGGCGAATGGGCT
GACCGCTTCCTCGTGCTTTACGGTATCGCCGCTCCCGATTCGCAGCGCATCGCCTTCTATCGCCTTCTTG
ACGAGTTCTTCTGACAATTGTTGTTGTTAACTTGTTTATTGCAGCTTATAATGGTTACAAATAAAGCAAT
AGCATCACAAATTTCACAAATAAAGCATTTTTTTCACTGCATTCTAGTTGTGGTTTGTCCAAACTCATCA
ATGTATCTTAGGGCGCGCCCCCTTTGTTGGAGCCCCTGCTCTTCACCACCGCTCAGTTCTGCATCCTGCA
GTGAGAGGCCAGTTCTGTTCCCTTCTGTCTCCCCCACTCCTCCAATTTCTTCCTCCACCTGGGGGAGGTG
GGAGAGGCTGATAGAAACTGATCTGTTTGTGTACCACCTTACATCAATAAAAGTGTTCACCATCTGAAGT
GCCTTGTTTGTGTGTCATTGGGAAACTAAAGGGAATTCAATAAATGCTTTGAATTAAATTCAATAAATGC
TTACGGCCACCCTGTAACTGTGGGGCCAGCAACTCCAGCAAGTGTTCTGCGGTGTTCCATACCTGCTGCT
CCACTGACAACACGTTAAGGCTACAAGCCCTGGCATCAGGTGCTGGCATTTGGATAATTCTGGTTGTGCA
GAAGTGTGGAGCTGTCCTGGGATCTATGATCTGTAAAAGCAGTCACTGCCCAGCTGTACTGAGTGTGAGG
CTGCTGTGCATGGAGCTGTGGCCTGCTTGCTGGCAAGGGAAGGGCTCCTGCCCTTGAGCCAAAAGGTGTG
TTGGAGGGCTGTGACTGGAAGGCTGCCGCATGGTGGAATGGAAAGCAGCTGTTCATCCACCTTCCAGCTC
TCTGGATTTTCTTGTCTGATGGGTGTGTGCAGAATAAAGTGCTGAGGAGTGACTTTGCATTTTGACATGG
CAAAATGGCACAAAACCCAGGATTTTTTTTATTCCCCCTTCGTTACTAGAGATGCTACAAAGAGAACTGT
TCTACTGCATAGCTGAAAATAAATCACCCTGGAAGAAATGGCTGCCTCTGGCCCTGTGTTCTGTGGTGGG
AGCTAGAATTAAGCACAGCTCTGACTGCAGGAGTGGCAGCTGTTGTCAGGCTCATGAGCAGCAAATCTCT
GCAAGTATCAGCCCTCTGCCAGGAGCTGCATTAGCTCCCTCTGAAAGTGCTGAATGCTGCAGGGCGGGAG
CCTACCCTGGATGATGAGTGGTAGGGTAGATAGGCAGTTCACTACCACCAAAACCGCGGGGTCCTTCCTT
TTTTTTTCATCACTAATGAGGCTGAGAGCTGCATCAGAGATACTGCATTGCTCCCTGCAGGAGGCAGGTT
GCAGCTGCTGACTGGAGACGGCTGCTTTTACAGTCTGACCTGGGGCAAGGACCGAGGCTGGAGGCTCTCC
CATGGCCGAGACGTGAGAAACATGGGACAGTCTCCTGGAGCCGCTTATCTCTGACGGTAGAGCTGTGTGA
AAACTAGACGTTCGCTGCGCTAGAGGGAGATGACTCAGAGTCGTTTTCCTTAGAGGAAATAGGTTGCATA
ACCTGTCTCTGGACTTACAGTACGAACAGCTGATTGGCTCTGGGATGGCCTCAATACCTGGCTTGTCCTC
TAAATGTCCTGACAGAAGCTTTAGGTAACTCCAGAGTGAAACTGCAGCTGCTCTTCAGCTTTCAGCTGCT
CTGGGGCTGGCCAGGGGGGCAGCCCTGCTGAGCAGGTGGGATGCTGCAGTGCAGCAGGCAGCCTACAGCC
CTGCCAGGCTAACAAAGAGCCCTGTGTGGGTCCCATCCTGGCCATAATTGCTGTGCTCGGTGCTTTGAAT
GGCTGTCCTGTGTGCCGCTGCCTGCATAGTTGTGTGCATGCCAGCAAGATCCTTGTGTGATGATAGGGAA
GTGCTGAGAGGCTGCAGAAACACCAGATGCCCGCAAGCAGGAACATTTTAAAGAATCACCTTTTTCATCT
AAGAAGCCTTATGTTTCCTGAGCAGTCTCCAGCTGCCTGAAAAATGCATTGAACTCATGCTGTTATTCAA
CAAAGCCCTATCAAATTGCTGTGGGAGTGGGGGGCAAATTAATACAACCTGGGGGCTGTGGGGGACAGGG
AGGGGAGGCAGAGTACCTGTTGTTCTGAGAACCACTGCTGCGAACGTTTTGGGTATAACGGTTGATTTTG
TTTTCATTAAAACACCGTTCCAACCCGTTCACACTCTTGCTGGATGTTCCCGTAAGGCTACGGGCAGCGA
GGCTGACGAAGCCGGGAGCCGCAGAACTTACAGCGCGGTAGCTCAGGTGTGGAAGTAGTGAGAGGGCGCT
TGGCCAAGCGAGCTGTGCAGCAGCCCCAGTCCGCTGCGGGCTCGGTGCCCTCCCTCTCTTCATCAGCCCC
CGGCACCTTCCCGTGAGTCCTGAAGAGTTTGCACTCAGTCGCTGCGCCTGCAGATGGCACCACAGCAAGG
CCACGGGCGGCAGAGCTGTGTCACCGCTGTGTCACCGCTCTGCCGCCCTGTCCAGGAGCTGCAGCCCTGA
AGAGGGGAGCGCTGCTGTTGCAGCTGACTCTCTCCCTGTAGAAGTTCTCGGCTCAGCAGAGAAGCTCTGG
GTTTGCTCTTGCACATTTTGAAGGAAATCTTGCAGAAACGATCACTGGGGGGGAGAGGGGTGGACAGGCT
CTCGGGCTGGCAGAAGGAGGCTCTGCCCAGCAGAGGAGATGGAAGAAATGGTGCTGCTGTGCCAGGCCAA
ACCAGCTGCTAGGGCAGCTGCAGTCAGCCAGAACCCATGCTACTCTATGAGCGCCCAAGGCAGCACTCAG
TGCTGCTCGGGGCTGTGCCGGCACAGCACAAGGGCCATGCCTCAGAGTGGCAGCCAACTACATCCAGGGG
TGCTCAGTTGCACCTTTTTGTTCTTATGAAGGCAGAGAAAATTCAGAATGAAGCAGTGGTATGGTAATTA
GCAGTGCTTTTAGAGCAAAAGCGCTGCTTTTTTGGCAGTTTCAAATTTCAAGAGAGAGAATCTCATCGGC
ATTTGCACGCCTTACCATACGTGTGTTGCCTCCCAAGAAATGGCTGGGGTTGTTCTCAGACCTTCTCAAG
ATGTCAGCATGAGACCGTAGCCTTAAGCAGAACATTATGTAGTGAAAACCATCTTGAGCAGACGTGCAAA
CTAACTAATGCTACTGGAACGTCACACCGAAATGGAACAAAACAGCCACTACACAAGCACAGTAAAAGTG
TTGGACACCCACACATACTGTCTGCTTGTAAAGTAAACCGCTTGCTGAGCACATCACTCCAAAAGGTCTG
TGCAAGGAAGATACAGGGCTCGGAGAGAAAAGACTGCGAGGCATGTCGTCGACGGTATCGATAAGCTTGA
TATCGAATTCTACCGGGTAGGGGAGGCGCTTTTCCCAAGGCAGTCTGGAGCATGCGCTTTAGCAGCCCCG
CTGGGCACTTGGCGCTACACAAGTGGCCTCTGGCCTCGCACACATTCCACATCCACCGGTAGGCGCCAAC
CGGCTCCGTTCTTTGGTGGCCCCTTCGCGCCACCTTCTACTCCTCCCCTAGTCAGGAAGTTCCCCCCCGC
CCCGCAGCTCGCGTCGTGCAGGACGTGACAAATGGAAGTAGCACGTCTCACTAGTCTCGTGCAGATGGAC
AGCACCGCTGAGCAATGGAAGCGGGTAGGCCTTTGGGGCAGCGGCCAATAGCAGCTTTGCTCCTTCGCTT
TCTGGGCTCAGAGGCTGGGAAGGGGTGGGTCCGGGGGCGGGCTCAGGGGCGGGCTCAGGGGCGGGGCGGG
CGCCCGAAGGTCCTCCGGAGGCCCGGCATTCTGCACGCTTCAAAAGCGCACGTCTGCCGCGCTGTTCTCC
TCTTCCTCATCTCCGGGCCTTTCGACCTGCAGGTCCTCGCCATGGATCCTGATGATGTTGTTGATTCTTC
TAAATCTTTTGTGATGGAAAACTTTTCTTCGTACCACGGGACTAAACCTGGTTATGTAGATTCCATTCAA
AAAGGTATACAAAAGCCAAAATCTGGTACACAAGGAAATTATGACGATGATTGGAAAGGGTTTTATAGTA
CCGACAATAAATACGACGCTGCGGGATACTCTGTAGATAATGAAAACCCGCTCTCTGGAAAAGCTGGAGG
CGTGGTCAAAGTGACGTATCCAGGACTGACGAAGGTTCTCGCACTAAAAGTGGATAATGCCGAAACTATT
AAGAAAGAGTTAGGTTTAAGTCTCACTGAACCGTTGATGGAGCAAGTCGGAACGGAAGAGTTTATCAAAA
GGTTCGGTGATGGTGCTTCGCGTGTAGTGCTCAGCCTTCCCTTCGCTGAGGGGAGTTCTAGCGTTGAATA
TATTAATAACTGGGAACAGGCGAAAGCGTTAAGCGTAGAACTTGAGATTAATTTTGAAACCCGTGGAAAA
CGTGGCCAAGATGCGATGTATGAGTATATGGCTCAAGCCTGTGCAGGAAATCGTGTCAGGCGATCTCTTT
GTGAAGGAACCTTACTTCTGTGGTGTGACATAATTGGACAAACTACCTACAGAGATTTAAAGCTCTAAGG
TAAATATAAAATTTTTAAGTGTATAATGTGTTAAACTACTGATTCTAATTGTTTGTGTATTTTAGATTCC
AACCTATGGAACTGATGAATGGGAGCAGTGGTGGAATGCAGATCCTAGAGCTCGCTGATCAGCCTCGACT
GTGCCTTCTAGTTGCCAGCCATCTGTTGTTTGCCCCTCCCCCGTGCCTTCCTTGACCCTGGAAGGTGCCA
CTCCCACTGTCCTTTCCTAATAAAATGAGGAAATTGCATCGCATTGTCTGAGTAGGTGTCATTCTATTCT
GGGGGGTGGGGTGGGGCAGGACAGCAAGGGGGAGGATTGGGAAGACAATAGCAGGCATGCTGGGGATGCG
GTGGGCTCTATGGCTTCTGAGGCGGAAAGAACCAGCTGGGGCTCGAGGGGGGGCCCGGTACCCAGCTTTT
GTTCCCTTTAGTGAGGGTTAATTGCGCGCTTGGCGTAATCATGGTCATAGCTGTTTCCTGTGTGAAATTG
TTATCCGCTCACAATTCCACACAACATACGAGCCGGAAGCATAAAGTGTAAAGCCTGGGGTGCCTAATGA
GTGAGCTAACTCACATTAATTGCGTTGCGCTCACTGCCCGCTTTCCAGTCGGGAAACCTGTCGTGCCAGC
TGCATTAATGAATCGGCCAACGCGCGGGGAGAGGCGGTTTGCGTATTGGGCGCTCTTCCGCTTCCTCGCT
CACTGACTCGCTGCGCTCGGTCGTTCGGCTGCGGCGAGCGGTATCAGCTCACTCAAAGGCGGTAATACGG
TTATCCACAGAATCAGGGGATAACGCAGGAAAGAACATGTGAGCAAAAGGCCAGCAAAAGGCCAGGAACC
GTAAAAAGGCCGCGTTGCTGGCGTTTTTCCATAGGCTCCGCCCCCCTGACGAGCATCACAAAAATCGACG
CTCAAGTCAGAGGTGGCGAAACCCGACAGGACTATAAAGATACCAGGCGTTTCCCCCTGGAAGCTCCCTC
GTGCGCTCTCCTGTTCCGACCCTGCCGCTTACCGGATACCTGTCCGCCTTTCTCCCTTCGGGAAGCGTGG
CGCTTTCTCATAGCTCACGCTGTAGGTATCTCAGTTCGGTGTAGGTCGTTCGCTCCAAGCTGGGCTGTGT
GCACGAACCCCCCGTTCAGCCCGACCGCTGCGCCTTATCCGGTAACTATCGTCTTGAGTCCAACCCGGTA
AGACACGACTTATCGCCACTGGCAGCAGCCACTGGTAACAGGATTAGCAGAGCGAGGTATGTAGGCGGTG
CTACAGAGTTCTTGAAGTGGTGGCCTAACTACGGCTACACTAGAAGAACAGTATTTGGTATCTGCGCTCT
GCTGAAGCCAGTTACCTTCGGAAAAAGAGTTGGTAGCTCTTGATCCGGCAAACAAACCACCGCTGGTAGC
GGTGGTTTTTTTGTTTGCAAGCAGCAGATTACGCGCAGAAAAAAAGGATCTCAAGAAGATCCTTTGATCT
TTTCTACGGGGTCTGACGCTCAGTGGAACGAAAACTCACGTTAAGGGATTTTGGTCATGAGATTATCAAA
AAGGATCTTCACCTAGATCCTTTTAAATTAAAAATGAAGTTTTAAATCAATCTAAAGTATATATGAGTAA
ACTTGGTCTGACAGTTACCAATGCTTAATCAGTGAGGCACCTATCTCAGCGATCTGTCTATTTCGTTCAT
CCATAGTTGCCTGACTCCCCGTCGTGTAGATAACTACGATACGGGAGGGCTTACCATCTGGCCCCAGTGC
TGCAATGATACCGCGAGACCCACGCTCACCGGCTCCAGATTTATCAGCAATAAACCAGCCAGCCGGAAGG
GCCGAGCGCAGAAGTGGTCCTGCAACTTTATCCGCCTCCATCCAGTCTATTAATTGTTGCCGGGAAGCTA
GAGTAAGTAGTTCGCCAGTTAATAGTTTGCGCAACGTTGTTGCCATTGCTACAGGCATCGTGGTGTCACG
CTCGTCGTTTGGTATGGCTTCATTCAGCTCCGGTTCCCAACGATCAAGGCGAGTTACATGATCCCCCATG
TTGTGCAAAAAAGCGGTTAGCTCCTTCGGTCCTCCGATCGTTGTCAGAAGTAAGTTGGCCGCAGTGTTAT
CACTCATGGTTATGGCAGCACTGCATAATTCTCTTACTGTCATGCCATCCGTAAGATGCTTTTCTGTGAC
TGGTGAGTACTCAACCAAGTCATTCTGAGAATAGTGTATGCGGCGACCGAGTTGCTCTTGCCCGGCGTCA
ATACGGGATAATACCGCGCCACATAGCAGAACTTTAAAAGTGCTCATCATTGGAAAACGTTCTTCGGGGC
GAAAACTCTCAAGGATCTTACCGCTGTTGAGATCCAGTTCGATGTAACCCACTCGTGCACCCAACTGATC
TTCAGCATCTTTTACTTTCACCAGCGTTTCTGGGTGAGCAAAAACAGGAAGGCAAAATGCCGCAAAAAAG
GGAATAAGGGCGACACGGAAATGTTGAATACTCATACTCTTCCTTTTTCAATATTATTGAAGCATTTATC
AGGGTTATTGTCTCATGAGCGGATACATATTTGAATGTATTTAGAAAAATAAACAAATAGGGGTTCCGCG
CACATTTCCCCGAAAAGTGCCACCTG
[124 nt withheld, positions 11647-11770]
C
[91 nt withheld, positions 11772-11862]
A
[49 nt withheld, positions 11864-11912]
CCTTTGACGTTGGAGTCCACGTTCTTT
[37 nt withheld, positions 11940-11976]
ACCCTATCTCGGTCTATTCTTTTGATTTATAAGGGATTTTGCCGATTTCGGCCTATTGGTTAAAAAATGA
GCTGATTTAACAAAAATTTAACGCGAATTTTAACAAAATATTAACGCTTACAATTTCCATTCGCCATTCA
GGCTGCGCAACTGTTGGGAAGGGCGATCGGTGCGGGCCTCTTCGCTATTACGCCAGCTGGCGAAAGGGGG
ATGTGCTGCAAGGCGATTAAGTTGGGTAACGCCAGGGTTTTCCCAGTCACGACGTTGTAAAACGACGGCC
AGTGAGCGCGCGTAATACGACTCACTATAGGGCGAATTGGAGCTCCA
